Addgene plasmid #24597: VCB1-CKKp
Depositing lab: Kevin Truong. Depositing organization: University of Toronto. Publication: Rate and extent of protein localization is controlled by peptide-binding domain association kinetics and morphology. Mills E, Truong K. Protein Sci. 2009 Jun . 18(6):1252-60. 10.1002/pro.135 PubMed 19472343.
Backbone
  Vector backbone: ventx vector
  Backbone manufacturer: PMID: 12864922
  Vector type: Mammalian Expression, Bacterial Expression
  Selectable markers: Hygromycin
Growth in bacteria
  Bacterial resistance: Ampicillin, 100 μg/mL
  Growth temperature: 37°C
  Growth strain: DH5alpha
  Copy number: High Copy
Gene/Insert
  Gene/Insert name: CB1-CKKp
  Species: Peptides
  Tag / fusion protein: Venus (N terminal on insert)
  Cloning method: Restriction Enzyme
  Sequencing primers: 5′ CMV-F, T7
Resource information
  A portion of this plasmid was derived from a plasmid made by: Venus from Miyawaki (Nagai, T., Ibata, K., Park, E. S., Kubota, M., Mikoshiba, K., and Miyawaki, A. (2002) Nat Biotechnol 20, 87-90.)
Terms and licenses: Academic/Nonprofit Terms; Industry Terms: Not Available to Industry
Depositor comments: CB1 and the CKKp are the peptides PPPALPPKKR and VKLIPSWTTVILVKSMLRKRSFGNPF, respectively. All the components (Venus, CB1 and CKKp) are linked by an amino acid linker 'AS'.
How to cite: VCB1-CKKp was a gift from Kevin Truong (Addgene plasmid # 24597 ; http://n2t.net/addgene:24597 ; RRID:Addgene_24597)
