[The description below was written by a language model from this plasmid's Addgene catalogue record.]
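Description:
VCB1-CKKp is a dual-purpose mammalian and bacterial expression plasmid built on the "ventx" vector backbone. It is maintained in E. coli as a high-copy plasmid under ampicillin selection, and it carries a hygromycin marker for selection in mammalian cells. The record does not explicitly name the promoters or origins of replication. However, the listed sequencing primers (CMV forward and T7) suggest that the insert lies downstream of a CMV promoter for mammalian expression and a T7 promoter for bacterial expression, which would fit the dual vector type.

The payload is a single fusion protein in which the yellow fluorescent protein Venus sits at the N terminus, followed by two short peptides, CB1 and CKKp. According to the depositor, all three components are joined by a two-residue alanine-serine linker. CB1 is a short proline-rich peptide, a type of motif typically recognised by modular peptide-binding domains. CKKp is a longer peptide of about 26 residues; the record does not state its binding partner. Venus makes the fusion directly visible by fluorescence microscopy, so the distribution of the peptide-bearing protein can be followed in living cells.

The associated publication examines how the rate and extent of protein localization depend on the association kinetics of peptide-binding domains and on morphology. The construct therefore appears to serve as a fluorescent, peptide-tagged component whose relocalization is monitored when its peptides engage cognate binding domains. The record includes no feature table, so the precise arrangement of regulatory elements cannot be confirmed.
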