>Addgene plasmid #24597 | VCB1-CKKp | addgene partial sequence | sequence record 30597 | 24597 with Bglob-pA-R
TGGGGCGTCGGTTTCCACTATCGGCGAGTACTTCTACACAGCCATCGGTCCAGACGGCCGCGCTTCTGCG
GGCGATTTGTGTACGCCCGACAGTCCCGGCTCCGGATCGGACGATTGCGTCGCATCGACCCTGCGCCCAA
GCTGCATCATCGAAATTGCCGTCAACCAAGCTCTGATAGAGTTGGTCAAGACCAATGCGGAGCATATACG
CCCGGAGCCGCGGCGATCCTGCAAGCTCCGGATGCCTCCGCTCGAAGTAGCGCGTCTGCTGCTCCATACA
AGCCAACCACGGCCTCCAGAAGAAGATGTTGGCGACCTCGTATTGGGAATCCCCGAACATCGCCTCGCTC
CAGTCAATGACCGCTGTTATGCGGCCATTGTCCGTCAGGACATTGTTGGAGCCGAAATCCGCGTGCACGA
GGTGCCGGACTTCGGGGCAGTCCTCGGCCCAAAGCATCAGCTCATCGAGAGCCTGCGCGACGGACGCACT
GACGGTGTCGTCCATCACAGTTTGCCAGTGATACACATGGGGATCAGCAATCGCGCATATGAAATCACGC
CATGTAGTGTATTGACCGATTCCTTGCGGTCCGAATGGGCCGAACCCGCTCGTCTGGCTAAGATCGGCCG
CAGCGATCGCATCCA
