>Addgene plasmid #24597 | VCB1-CKKp | addgene partial sequence | sequence record 30598 | 24597 with EGFP-C
TCGCCGCCGCCTGCCGCCCAAGAAGAGGGCTAGTGTGAAACTGATTCCGAGCTGGACCACCGTGATTCTG
GTGAAATCTATGCTGCGTAAACGTAGCTTCGGCAACCCGTTCGCTAGCCTGTTTAAACTGTAACTCGAGC
ACCACCATCACCATCACCATCACTAAGTGATTAACCTCAGGTGCAGGCTGCCTATCAGAAGGTGGTGGCT
GGTGTGGAGGGCCCGGAAACCTGGCCCTGTCTTCTTGACGAGCATTCCTAGGGGTCTTTCCCCTCTCGCC
AAAGGAATGCAAGGTCTGTTGAATGTCGTGAAGGAAGCAGTTCCTCTGGAAGCTTCTTGAAGACAAACAA
CGTCTGTAGCGACCCTTTGCAGGCAGCGGAACCCCCCACCTGGCGACAGGTGCCTCTGCGGCCAAAAGCC
ACGTGTATAAGATACACCTGCAAAGGCGGCACAACCCCAGTGCCACGTTGTGAGTTGGATAGTTGTGGAA
AGAGTCAAATGGCTCACCTCAAGCGTATTCAACAAGGGGCTGAAGGATGCCCAGAAGGTACCCCATTGTA
TGGGATCTGATCTGGGGCCTCGGTGCACATGCTTTACATGTGTTTAGTCGAGGTTAAAAAAACGTCTAGG
CCCCCCGAACCACGGGGACGTGGTTTTCCTTTGAAAAACACGATGATAAGCTTGCCACAACCCGTACCAA
AGATGGATAGATCCGGAAAGCCTGAACTCACCGCGACGTCTGTTGAGAAGTTTCTGATCG
